>Addgene plasmid #69259 | pSR49 | depositor full sequence | sequence record 122067 | pSR49 sequence 4710 bps
ATGACCATGATTACGCCAAGCTTGCATGCTCAATTCAGTAAGTACAACTTTAAAATTGGGCTGCAAGATT
TCTTCTTAAATTTTCAACAGTTTCAAAACACTGAAATCATGCTGAACTATGGTTAGAGACTCGACAACTT
TCCTAAATTTTGGAGCAGTTTCAATGGTTTTCGAATGTATACTACATTTGTACCATTTTATGTGTTAGTG
TAGGTTGCTTTGCTTCTACCTTCACTCTCAAATTCTTTTTTCCGCGGTAATTTTTCAACTATCGAAACAA
AGAAGAAGTCATGAATAACTGTCCGCATAGAGTTCTCACCCGTCCCCTTTCTTTTCACCGAGCAGTCACG
AGAGAAAGAAGAAGAAGCGGACCGCTGCAGAGATTCTTCGTAGCGGAGCCCCGCCCATCCTCTGTTACGC
ATATGTTTGGATCTCATTTCTTCCACTCATTAACGTTCCAGGTATGTTTTTTTTGTTGATTTTTTAATGT
GTTACTTTTCATATGTTTATTACTTGAACTGACCGATTTCAAATATGATTTTCACAGGCATGCCTGCAGG
TCGACTCTAGAGGATCCCCGGGAAAAAATGACTGCTCCAAAGAAGAAGCGTAAGGTAAAAATGTCCGAAC
TCATCAAGGAGAACATGCACATGAAGCTCTACATGGAGGGAACCGTAGACAACCACCACTTCAAGTGCAC
CTCCGAGGGAGAGGGAAAGCCATACGAGGGAACCCAAACCATGCGTATCAAGGTCGTCGAGGGAGGACCA
CTCCCATTCGCCTTCGACATCCTCGCCACCTCCTTCCTCTACGGGTCCAAGGTAAGTTTAAACATATATA
TACTAACTAACCCTGATTATTTAAATTTTCAGACCTTCATCAACCACACCCAAGGAATCCCAGACTTCTT
CAAGCAATCCTTCCCAGAGGGATTCACCTGGGAGCGTGTCACCACCTACGAGGACGGAGGAGTCCTCACC
GCCACCCAAGACACCTCCCTCCAAGACGGATGCCTCATCTACAACGTCAAGATCCGTGGAGTCAACTTCA
CCTCCAACGGACCAGTCATGCAAAAGAAGACCCTCGGATGGGAGACCTTCACCGAGACCCTCTACCCAGC
CGACGGAGGACTAGAGGGACGTAACGACATGGCCCTCAAGCTCGTCGGAGGCTCCCACCTCATCGCCAAC
GCCAAGGTAAGTTTAAACAGTTCGGTACTAACTAACCATACATATTTAAATTTTCAGACCACCTACCGTT
CCAAGAAGCCAGCCAAGAACCTCAAGATGCCAGGAGTCTACTACGTTGACTACCGTCTAGAGCGTATCAA
GGAGGCCAACAACGAGACCTACGTCGAGCAACACGAGGTCGCCGTCGCCCGTTACTGCGACCTCCCATCC
AAGCTCGGACACAAGCTCAACTAAGCTAGCGTCGACGGTACCATGGTATTGATATCTGAGCTCCGCATCG
GCCGCTGTCATCAGATCGCCATCTCGCGCCCGTGCCTCTGACTTCTAAGTCCAATTACTCTTCAACATCC
CTACATGCTCTTTCTCCCTGTGCTCCCACCCCCTATTTTTGTTATTATCAAAAAAACTTCTTCTTAATTT
CTTTGTTTTTTAGCTTCTTTTAAGTCACCTCTAACAATGAAATTGTGTAGATTCAAAAATAGAATTAATT
CGTAATAAAAAGTCGAAAAAAATTGTGCTCCCTCCCCCCATTAATAATAATTCTATCCCAAAATCTACAC
AATGTTCTGTGTACACTTCTTATGTTTTTTTTACTTCTGATAAATTTTTTTTGAAACATCATAGAAAAAA
CCGCACACAAAATACCTTATCATATGTTACGTTTCAGTTTATGACCGCAATTTTTATTTCTTCGCACGTC
TGGGCCTCTCATGACGTCAAATCATGCTCATCGTGAAAAAGTTTTGGAGTATTTTTGGAATTTTTCAATC
AAGTGAAAGTTTATGAAATTAATTTTCCTGCTTTTGCTTTTTGGGGGTTTCCCCTATTGTTTGTCAAGAG
TTTCGAGGACGGCGTTTTTCTTGCTAAAATCACAAGTATTGATGAGCACGATGCAAGAAAGATCGGAAGA
AGGTTTGGGTTTGAGGCTCAGTGGAAGGTGAGTAGAAGTTGATAATTTGAAAGTGGAGTAGTGTCTATGG
GGTTTTTGCCTTAAATGACAGAATACATTCCCAATATACCAAACATAACTGTTTCCTACTAGTCGGCCGT
ACGGGCCCTTTCGTCTCGCGCGTTTCGGTGATGACGGTGAAAACCTCTGACACATGCAGCTCCCGGAGAC
GGTCACAGCTTGTCTGTAAGCGGATGCCGGGAGCAGACAAGCCCGTCAGGGCGCGTCAGCGGGTGTTGGC
GGGTGTCGGGGCTGGCTTAACTATGCGGCATCAGAGCAGATTGTACTGAGAGTGCACCATATGCGGTGTG
AAATACCGCACAGATGCGTAAGGAGAAAATACCGCATCAGGCGGCCTTAAGGGCCTCGTGATACGCCTAT
TTTTATAGGTTAATGTCATGATAATAATGGTTTCTTAGACGTCAGGTGGCACTTTTCGGGGAAATGTGCG
CGGAACCCCTATTTGTTTATTTTTCTAAATACATTCAAATATGTATCCGCTCATGAGACAATAACCCTGA
TAAATGCTTCAATAATATTGAAAAAGGAAGAGTATGAGTATTCAACATTTCCGTGTCGCCCTTATTCCCT
TTTTTGCGGCATTTTGCCTTCCTGTTTTTGCTCACCCAGAAACGCTGGTGAAAGTAAAAGATGCTGAAGA
TCAGTTGGGTGCACGAGTGGGTTACATCGAACTGGATCTCAACAGCGGTAAGATCCTTGAGAGTTTTCGC
CCCGAAGAACGTTTTCCAATGATGAGCACTTTTAAAGTTCTGCTATGTGGCGCGGTATTATCCCGTATTG
ACGCCGGGCAAGAGCAACTCGGTCGCCGCATACACTATTCTCAGAATGACTTGGTTGAGTACTCACCAGT
CACAGAAAAGCATCTTACGGATGGCATGACAGTAAGAGAATTATGCAGTGCTGCCATAACCATGAGTGAT
AACACTGCGGCCAACTTACTTCTGACAACGATCGGAGGACCGAAGGAGCTAACCGCTTTTTTGCACAACA
TGGGGGATCATGTAACTCGCCTTGATCGTTGGGAACCGGAGCTGAATGAAGCCATACCAAACGACGAGCG
TGACACCACGATGCCTGTAGCAATGGCAACAACGTTGCGCAAACTATTAACTGGCGAACTACTTACTCTA
GCTTCCCGGCAACAATTAATAGACTGGATGGAGGCGGATAAAGTTGCAGGACCACTTCTGCGCTCGGCCC
TTCCGGCTGGCTGGTTTATTGCTGATAAATCTGGAGCCGGTGAGCGTGGGTCTCGCGGTATCATTGCAGC
ACTGGGGCCAGATGGTAAGCCCTCCCGTATCGTAGTTATCTACACGACGGGGAGTCAGGCAACTATGGAT
GAACGAAATAGACAGATCGCTGAGATAGGTGCCTCACTGATTAAGCATTGGTAACTGTCAGACCAAGTTT
ACTCATATATACTTTAGATTGATTTAAAACTTCATTTTTAATTTAAAAGGATCTAGGTGAAGATCCTTTT
TGATAATCTCATGACCAAAATCCCTTAACGTGAGTTTTCGTTCCACTGAGCGTCAGACCCCGTAGAAAAG
ATCAAAGGATCTTCTTGAGATCCTTTTTTTCTGCGCGTAATCTGCTGCTTGCAAACAAAAAAACCACCGC
TACCAGCGGTGGTTTGTTTGCCGGATCAAGAGCTACCAACTCTTTTTCCGAAGGTAACTGGCTTCAGCAG
AGCGCAGATACCAAATACTGTCCTTCTAGTGTAGCCGTAGTTAGGCCACCACTTCAAGAACTCTGTAGCA
CCGCCTACATACCTCGCTCTGCTAATCCTGTTACCAGTGGCTGCTGCCAGTGGCGATAAGTCGTGTCTTA
CCGGGTTGGACTCAAGACGATAGTTACCGGATAAGGCGCAGCGGTCGGGCTGAACGGGGGGTTCGTGCAC
ACAGCCCAGCTTGGAGCGAACGACCTACACCGAACTGAGATACCTACAGCGTGAGCATTGAGAAAGCGCC
ACGCTTCCCGAAGGGAGAAAGGCGGACAGGTATCCGGTAAGCGGCAGGGTCGGAACAGGAGAGCGCACGA
GGGAGCTTCCAGGGGGAAACGCCTGGTATCTTTATAGTCCTGTCGGGTTTCGCCACCTCTGACTTGAGCG
TCGATTTTTGTGATGCTCGTCAGGGGGGCGGAGCCTATGGAAAAACGCCAGCAACGCGGCCTTTTTACGG
TTCCTGGCCTTTTGCTGGCCTTTTGCTCACATGTTCTTTCCTGCGTTATCCCCTGATTCTGTGGATAACC
GTATTACCGCCTTTGAGTGAGCTGATACCGCTCGCCGCAGCCGAACGACCGAGCGCAGCGAGTCAGTGAG
CGAGGAAGCGGAAGAGCGCCCAATACGCAAACCGCCTCTCCCCGCGCGTTGGCCGATTCATTAATGCAGC
TGGCACGACAGGTTTCCCGACTGGAAAGCGGGCAGTGAGCGCAACGCAATTAATGTGAGTTAGCTCACTC
ATTAGGCACCCCAGGCTTTACACTTTATGCTTCCGGCTCGTATGTTGTGTGGAATTGTGAGCGGATAACA
ATTTCACACAGGAAACAGCT
Features (pLannotate 1.2.2; 12 found; start..end, strand, type, name):
    548..582     -  misc_feature   MCS (fragment): pUC18/19 multiple cloning site
    618..1421    +  CDS            mTagBFP2: mTagBFP2 is a basic (constitutively fluorescent) blue fluorescent protein published in 2011, derived from Entacmaea quadricolor. It is reported to be a very rapidly-maturing monomer with very low acid sensitivity.
   2032..2127    +  CDS            aex-5 (fragment): AEX5_CAEEL - Also known as kpc-3 From Caenorhabditis elegans.
   2255..2290    +  CDS            rop (fragment): Rop protein, which maintains plasmids at low copy number; rop
   2392..2491    +  misc_feature   bom (fragment): basis of mobility region from pBR322
   2589..2693    +  promoter       AmpR promoter: bla
   2694..3554    +  CDS            AmpR: β-lactamase; bla; confers resistance to ampicillin, carbenicillin, and related antibiotics
   3725..4313    +  rep_origin     ori: high-copy-number ColE1/pMB1/pBR322/pUC origin of replication
   4496..4588    +  CDS            lacI (fragment): lac repressor; lacI; The lac repressor binds to the lac operator to inhibit transcription in E. coli. This inhibition can be relieved by adding lactose or isopropyl-β-D-thiogalactopyranoside (IPTG).
   4601..4622    +  protein_bind   CAP binding site: CAP binding activates transcription in the presence of cAMP. E. coli catabolite activator protein
   4637..4667    +  promoter       lac promoter: promoter for the E. coli lac operon
   4675..4691    +  protein_bind   lac operator: The lac repressor binds to the lac operator to inhibit transcription in E. coli. This inhibition can be relieved by adding lactose or isopropyl-β-D-thiogalactopyranoside (IPTG). lac repressor encoded by lacI
