[The description below was written by a language model from this plasmid's Addgene catalogue record and pLannotate feature annotations shown in this document.]
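Description:
pSR49 is a 4,710 bp C. elegans expression plasmid built by Gibson cloning in the pPD49_26 backbone from the Fire lab worm vector series. It is propagated in E. coli as a high-copy plasmid through a ColE1/pUC-type origin and selected with ampicillin via the bla (β-lactamase) gene and its own promoter. The feature table also picks up remnants typical of pUC/pBR322-derived backbones: fragments of rop, bom and lacI, a CAP site, the lac promoter and operator, and part of the pUC multiple cloning site. None of these plays a role in the worm payload.

The payload is an 804 bp TagBFP2 coding sequence, a monomeric, rapidly maturing blue fluorescent protein originally derived from Entacmaea quadricolor. Here it is codon-optimized for C. elegans, and the record notes that it differs from TagBFP by two single-nucleotide changes. According to the catalogue fields it is driven by the hlh-8 promoter. That promoter is not annotated in the feature table, though the unannotated region upstream of the reporter is the likely location. hlh-8 encodes the worm Twist homologue and is generally used to direct expression in the postembryonic mesoblast (M) lineage. A short fragment matching aex-5 is annotated downstream of the reporter, but no 3′ UTR is called. The vector type is listed as Cre/Lox, yet no lox sites or recombinase gene appear among the annotated features, so the record does not show how the plasmid itself participates in recombination. It most plausibly serves as a blue lineage marker alongside Cre/lox tools, in keeping with the associated study of cell-cycle exit during muscle differentiation.
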