Addgene plasmid #69259: pSR49
Purpose: phlh-8::tagBFP2
Depositing lab: Sander van den Heuvel. Depositing organization: Utrecht University. Publication: G1/S Inhibitors and the SWI/SNF Complex Control Cell-Cycle Exit during Muscle Differentiation. Ruijtenberg S, van den Heuvel S. Cell. 2015 Jul 16;162(2):300-13. doi: 10.1016/j.cell.2015.06.013. Epub 2015 Jul 2. PubMed 26144318.
Backbone
  Vector backbone: pPD49_26
  Backbone manufacturer: Andrew Fire
  Backbone size w/o insert (bp): 3417
  Total vector size (bp): 4710
  Vector type: Worm Expression, Cre/Lox
Growth in bacteria
  Bacterial resistance: Ampicillin, 100 μg/mL
  Growth temperature: 37°C
  Growth strain: DH5alpha
  Copy number: High Copy
Gene/Insert
  Gene/Insert name: TagBFP2
  Species: C. elegans (nematode)
  Insert size (bp): 804
  Mutation: codon-optimzed index 1.0, TagBFP2 contains 2 single nucleotide changes compared to TagBFP
  Promoter: hlh-8
  Cloning method: Gibson Cloning
  Sequencing primers: 5′ N/A; 3′ N/A
Terms and licenses: Academic/Nonprofit Terms; Industry Terms: Not Available to Industry
How to cite: pSR49 was a gift from Sander van den Heuvel (Addgene plasmid # 69259 ; http://n2t.net/addgene:69259 ; RRID:Addgene_69259)
