>Addgene plasmid #69259 | pSR49 | addgene partial sequence | sequence record 125193 | M13-Rev 5'-CAGGAAACAGCTATGACC-3'
GTACAACTTTAAAATTGGGCTGCAAGATTTCTTCTTAAATTTTCAACAGTTTCAAAACACTGAAATCATG
CTGAACTATGGTTAGAGACTCGACAACTTTCCTAAATTTTGGAGCAGTTTCAATGGTTTTCGAATGTATA
CTACATTTGTACCATTTTATGTGTTAGTGTAGGTTGCTTTGCTTCTACCTTCACTCTCAAATTCTTTTTT
CCGCGGTAATTTTTCAACTATCGAAACAAAGAAGAAGTCATGAATAACTGTCCGCATAGAGTTCTCACCC
GTCCCCTTTCTTTTCACCGAGCAGTCACGAGAGAAAGAAGAAGAAGCGGACCGCTGCAGAGATTCTTCGT
AGCGGAGCCCCGCCCATCCTCTGTTACGCATATGTTTGGATCTCATTTCTTCCACTCATTAACGTTCCAG
GTATGTTTTTTTTGTTGATTTTTTAATGTGTTACTTTTCATATGTTTATTACTTGAACTGACCGATTTCA
AATATGATTTTCACAGGCATGCCTGCAGGTCGACTCTAGAGGATCCCCGGGAAAAAATGACTGCTCCAAA
GAAGAAGCGTAAGGTAAAAATGTCCGAACTCATCAAGGAGAACATGCACATGAAGCTCTACATGGAGGGA
ACCGTAGACAACCACCACTTCAAGTGCACCTCCGAGGGAGAGGGAAAGCCATACGAGGGAACCCAAACCA
TGCGTATCAAGGTCGTCGAGGGAGGACCACTCCCATTCGCCTTCGACATCCTCGCCACCTCCTTCCTCTA
CGGGTCCAAGGTAAGTTTAAACATATATATACTAACTAACCCTGATTATTTAAATTTTCAGACCTTCATC
AACCACACCCAAGGAATCCCAGACTTCTTCAAGCAATCCTTCCCAGAGGGATTCACCTG
